Addgene plasmid #235900: pME_Cp_0_4_024_CrCD-marker
Purpose: Cytosine deaminase selection gene, codon optimized for Chlamydomonas reinhardtii
Depositing lab: Tobias Erb. Depositing organization: Max Planck Institute for Terrestrial Microbiology. Publication: A modular high-throughput approach for advancing synthetic biology in the chloroplast of Chlamydomonas. Inckemann RM, Chotel T, Burgis M, Brinkmann CK, Andreas L, Baumann J, Sharma P, Klose M, Barrett J, Ries F, Paczia N, Glatter T, Mackinder LCM, Willmund F, Erb TJ. Nat Plants. 2025 Nov;11(11):2332-2349. doi: 10.1038/s41477-025-02126-2. Epub 2025 Nov 3. PubMed 41184475.
Backbone
  Vector backbone: pME_Cp_UAV_GFP
  Backbone size w/o insert (bp): 2101
  Vector type: Synthetic Biology
Growth in bacteria
  Bacterial resistance: Chloramphenicol, 25 μg/mL
  Growth temperature: 37°C
  Growth strain: DH5alpha
  Copy number: High Copy
Gene/Insert
  Gene/Insert name: CrCD-marker
  Species: Escherichia coli
  Insert size (bp): 1286
  Cloning method: Restriction Enzyme; 5′ cloning site BsaI (destroyed during cloning); 3′ cloning site BsaI (destroyed during cloning)
  Sequencing primers: 5′ CGTATCACGAGGCAGAATTTC; 3′ CCTGCATAACGCGAAGTAATC
Terms and licenses: Academic/Nonprofit Terms; Industry Terms: Not Available to Industry
Depositor comments: Please visit https://doi.org/10.1101/2024.05.08.593163 for bioRxiv preprint.
How to cite: pME_Cp_0_4_024_CrCD-marker was a gift from Tobias Erb (Addgene plasmid # 235900 ; http://n2t.net/addgene:235900 ; RRID:Addgene_235900)
