[The description below was written by a language model from this plasmid's Addgene catalogue record and pLannotate feature annotations shown in this document.]
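Description:
pME_Cp_0_4_024_CrCD-marker is a small (about 3.4 kb) synthetic-biology part plasmid from a modular cloning toolkit built for engineering the chloroplast of Chlamydomonas reinhardtii. It is based on the pME_Cp_UAV_GFP acceptor backbone, into which the part was inserted through BsaI sites that were destroyed during cloning, consistent with Golden Gate-style assembly. The plasmid is maintained in E. coli through a high-copy ColE1/pUC-type origin and is selected with chloramphenicol, with resistance provided by a cat gene driven by its native cat promoter. The lambda t0 terminator, a his operon terminator and another putative bacterial terminator flank the backbone modules and the cloning region, which probably insulates the insert from read-through transcription. BioBrick prefix and suffix sequences sit on either side of the insert.

The payload is a roughly 1.3 kb coding sequence annotated as codA, the E. coli cytosine deaminase, recoded to match Chlamydomonas reinhardtii codon usage. The enzyme deaminates cytosine to uracil and also converts the non-toxic compound 5-fluorocytosine into toxic 5-fluorouracil, which is why cytosine deaminase is commonly used as a negative (counter-)selection marker. The record itself describes it only as a selection gene. No algal or chloroplast promoter, UTR or terminator is annotated next to the coding sequence, so the plasmid appears to hold the coding part alone rather than a complete expression cassette. It would be combined with regulatory parts from the same toolkit to build chloroplast transformation constructs. The exact position it occupies in the assembly standard is not stated in the record.
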