Features (pLannotate 1.2.2; 9 found; start..end, strand, type, name):
    540..634     +  terminator     lambda t0 terminator: transcription terminator from phage lambda
    817..1405    +  rep_origin     ori: high-copy-number ColE1/pMB1/pBR322/pUC origin of replication
   1600..1657    -  terminator     his operon terminator: This putative transcriptin terminator from the E. coli his operon has a 2-bp deletion introduced during synthesis. Its efficiency has not been determined.
   1658..1677    -  misc_feature   BioBrick suffix: universal suffix for all parts
   1699..2979    -  CDS            codA: CODA_ECOLI - Experimental evidence at protein level: Swiss-Prot protein existence level 1. Catalyzes the hydrolytic deamination of cytosine to uracil. Is involved in the pyrimidine salvage pathway, which allows the cell to utilize cytosine for pyrimidine nucleotide synthesis. Is also able to catalyze deamination of isoguanine, a mutagenic oxidation product of adenine in DNA, and of isocytosine. To a lesser extent, also catalyzes the conversion of 5-fluorocytosine (5FC) to 5-fluorouracil (5FU); this activity allows the formation of a cytotoxic chemotherapeutic agent from a non-cytotoxic precurs
   2996..3017    -  misc_feature   BioBrick prefix: BioBrick prefix for parts that do not start with "ATG"
   3020..3063    +  terminator     bacterial terminator: putative bacterial transcription terminator
   3149..3246    +  promoter       cat promoter: promoter of the E. coli cat gene encoding chloramphenicol acetyltransferase
   3247..516     +  CDS            cat (across the origin): CAT_ECOLX - Experimental evidence at protein level: Swiss-Prot protein existence level 1. This enzyme is an effector of chloramphenicol resistance in bacteria. From Escherichia coli. This protein is used as a marker in many commonly used cloning vectors, such as pACYC184.
>Addgene plasmid #235900 | pME_Cp_0_4_024_CrCD-marker | addgene full sequence | sequence record 471483 | Addgene NGS Result
GTAAAGAAAAATAAGCACAAGTTTTATCCGGCCTTTATTCACATTCTTGCCCGCCTGATGAATGCTCATC
CGGAATTTCGTATGGCAATGAAAGACGGTGAGCTGGTGATATGGGATAGTGTTCACCCTTGTTACACCGT
TTTCCATGAGCAAACTGAAACGTTTTCATCACTCTGGAGTGAATACCACGACGATTTCCGGCAGTTTCTA
CACATATATTCGCAAGATGTGGCGTGTTACGGTGAAAACCTGGCCTATTTCCCTAAAGGGTTTATTGAGA
ATATGTTTTTCGTATCAGCCAATCCCTGGGTGAGTTTCACCAGTTTTGATTTAAACGTGGCCAATATGGA
CAACTTCTTCGCCCCCGTTTTCACCATGGGCAAATATTATACGCAAGGCGACAAGGTGCTGATGCCGCTG
GCGATTCAGGTTCATCATGCCGTTTGTGATGGCTTCCATGTCGGCAGAATGCTTAATGAATTACAACAGT
ACTGCGACGAGTGGCAGGGCGGGGCGTAATTTGATATCGAGCTCGCTTGGACTCCTGTTGATAGATCCAG
TAATGACCTCAGAACTCCATCTGGATTTGTTCAGAACGCTCGGTTGCCGCCGGGCGTTTTTTATTGGTGA
GAATCCAAGCCTCGAGCTGTCAGACCAAGTTTACTCATATATACTTTAGATTGATTTAAAACTTCATTTT
TAATTTAAAAGGATCTAGGTGAAGATCCTTTTTGATAATCTCATGACCAAAATCCCTTAACGTGAGTTTT
CGTTCCACTGAGCGTCAGACCCCGTAGAAAAGATCAAAGGATCTTCTTGAGATCCTTTTTTTCTGCGCGT
AATCTGCTGCTTGCAAACAAAAAAACCACCGCTACCAGCGGTGGTTTGTTTGCCGGATCAAGAGCTACCA
ACTCTTTTTCCGAAGGTAACTGGCTTCAGCAGAGCGCAGATACCAAATACTGTTCTTCTAGTGTAGCCGT
AGTTAGGCCACCACTTCAAGAACTCTGTAGCACCGCCTACATACCTCGCTCTGCTAATCCTGTTACCAGT
GGCTGCTGCCAGTGGCGATAAGTCGTGTCTTACCGGGTTGGACTCAAGACGATAGTTACCGGATAAGGCG
CAGCGGTCGGGCTGAACGGGGGGTTCGTGCACACAGCCCAGCTTGGAGCGAACGACCTACACCGAACTGA
GATACCTACAGCGTGAGCTATGAGAAAGCGCCACGCTTCCCGAAGGGAGAAAGGCGGACAGGTATCCGGT
AAGCGGCAGGGTCGGAACAGGAGAGCGCACGAGGGAGCTTCCAGGGGGAAACGCCTGGTATCTTTATAGT
CCTGTCGGGTTTCGCCACCTCTGACTTGAGCGTCGATTTTTGTGATGCTCGTCAGGGGGGCGGAGCCTGT
GGAAAAACGCCAGCAACGCGGCCTTTTTACGGTTCCTGGCCTTTTGCTGGCCTTTTGCTCACATGTTCTT
TCCTGCGTTATCCCCTGATTCTGTGGATAACCGTATTACCGCCTTTGAGTGAGCTGATACCGCTCGCCGC
AGCCGAACGACCGAGCGCAGCGAGTCAGTGAGCGAGGAAGCCTGCATAACGCGAAGTAATCTTTTCGGTT
TTAAAGAAAAAGGGCAGGGTGGTGACACCTTGCCCTTTTTTGCCGGACTGCAGCGGCCGCTACTAGTCGC
GATGAGTGGTCTCAAAGCACGTTTGTAGTCAATAGCTTCTGGTTGTTCTAAATAAACAGTTGTTTGAGCT
GGTTGAGTTGAAGCAATAACTTTACCACCACGAACTGAGTAACGTACTGGAACTTGACGACGTAAAGCAT
CGAAACCGTTTTCAGCTGGTAAAATAATTAAGTTAGCTGAGTTACCAGCAGCAATACCGTAGTCTTGTAA
GTTTAAAGTACGAGCAGAGTGGTGAGTAATTAAGTTTAAACCGTCGTTAATTTGACCGTAACCCATTAAT
TGACATACGTGTAAACCCATGTGTAAAACTTGTAACATGTTAGCAGTACCTAAAGGGTACCAAGGACCAC
AAACGTCGTCGTGACCAAAACAAACATTAATACCTGATTCTAACATTTCTTTAACACGTGTAATACCACG
ACGTTTTGGGTAAGTATCGAAACGACCTTGTAAGTGAATGTTTACTAATGGGTTAGCAACGAAGTTAATA
CCAGACATTTTTAATAAACGGAATAAACGAGAAGTGTAAGCACCGTTGTAAGAGTGCATAGCTGTAGTGT
GTGAAGCAGTAACACGAGCACCCATACCTTCGTGGTGAGCTAAAGCAGCTACTGTTTCAACGAAACGTGA
TTGTTCGTCATCAATTTCGTCACAGTGAACATCAATTAAACGATCATATTTTTGAGCTAAAGCAAATGTT
TTGTGTAAAGATTCAACACCATATTCACGTGTAAATTCGAAGTGTGGAATAGCACCAACAACATCAGCAC
CTAAACGTAAAGCTTCTTCTAATAAAGCTTCACCGTTTGGGTATGATAAAATACCTTCTTGTGGGAAAGC
AGCAATTTGTAAGTCAATCCATGGAGCTACTTCTTGTTTAACTTCTAACATAGCTTTTAAAGCTGTTAAA
GTAGCATCAGAAACGTCTACGTGAGTACGTACGTGTTGAATACCGTTAGCAATTTGCCATTTTAATGTTT
GCCAAGCACGTTGTTTAACGTCGTCGTGTGTTAATAAAGCTTTACGTTCAGCCCAACGCTCAATACCTTC
AAATAAAGTACCTGATTGGTTCCAGTTTGGTTGACCAGCTGTTTGTGTAGTATCTAAGTGAATGTGTGGT
TCAACGAATGGTGGAATAACTAAACCTTGTTCAGCATCTAAAGAGTTTTCAGTAATTGGCATTACACCAG
ATTGAGCATCAATAGCTGAAATTTTACCGTCTTGTAAGTGAATTTGCCATAAACCTTCTTCACCTGGTAA
ACGAGCGTTAATAATTGTTTGTAAAGCGTTGTTAGACATTCGAGACCACTCATCGCTCTAGAAGCGGCCG
CGAATTCCAGAAATCATCCTTAGCGAAAGCTAAGGATTTTTTTTATCTGAAATTCTGCCTCGTGATACGC
CTATTTTTATAGGTTAATGTCATGATAATAATGGTTTCTTAGACGTCAGGTGGCACTCGAGTTGATCGGG
CACGTAAGAGGTTCCAACTTTCACCATAATGAAATAAGATCACTACCGGGCGTATTTTTTGAGTTATCGA
GATTTTCAGGAGCTAAGGAAGCTAAAATGGAGAAAAAAATCACTGGATATACCACCGTTGATATATCCCA
ATGGCATCGTAAAGAACATTTTGAGGCATTTCAGTCAGTTGCTCAATGTACCTATAACCAGACCGTTCAG
CTGGATATTACGGCCTTTTTAAAGACC
